Addgene plasmid #67332: pDONR221-ARL8A
Purpose: hArl8a with stop codon in Gateway Entry vector
Depositing lab: Richard Kahn. Depositing organization: Emory University. Publication: Tool box: Plasmids for the expression or knockdown of human ARF Family GTPases (ARF/ARL/SAR) and their co-expression in bacteria with N-myristoyltransferases. Kerr SC, Kahn RA. Cell Logist. 2015 Sep 21;5(3):e1090523. doi: 10.1080/21592799.2015.1090523. eCollection 2015 Jul-Sep. PubMed 27057421.
Backbone
  Vector backbone: pDONR221
  Backbone manufacturer: Life Technologies
  Vector type: Bacterial Expression ; Gateway Entry vector
Growth in bacteria
  Bacterial resistance: Kanamycin, 50 μg/mL
  Growth temperature: 37°C
  Growth strain: DH5alpha
  Copy number: High Copy
Gene/Insert
  Gene/Insert name: ARL8A (alt name: pRK14s-221)
  Species: H. sapiens (human)
  Entrez Gene: ARL8A (a.k.a. ARL10B, GIE2)
  Promoter: None
  Cloning method: Gateway Cloning
  Sequencing primers: 5′ M13-Fwd; 3′ M13-Rev
Terms and licenses: Academic/Nonprofit Terms; Industry Terms: Not Available to Industry
How to cite: pDONR221-ARL8A was a gift from Richard Kahn (Addgene plasmid # 67332 ; http://n2t.net/addgene:67332 ; RRID:Addgene_67332)
