[The description below was written by a language model from this plasmid's Addgene catalogue record.]
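Description:
pDONR221-ARL8A is a Gateway entry clone carrying the human ARL8A open reading frame (also known as ARL10B or GIE2) in the pDONR221 donor backbone. ARL8A encodes a member of the ARF-like (ARL) branch of the ARF family of small regulatory GTPases. The plasmid is maintained in standard E. coli cloning strains as a high-copy plasmid under kanamycin selection. Although the catalogue lists the vector type as bacterial expression alongside Gateway entry vector, the record states that there is no promoter driving the insert, so the construct functions as a storage and shuttle clone, not as an expression plasmid in its own right.

The insert was introduced by Gateway recombination cloning, which in a pDONR-type vector normally leaves the coding sequence flanked by attL sites. These sites allow transfer by an LR reaction into any compatible destination vector, which then supplies the promoter, tags and host-specific elements. The ARL8A coding sequence retains its native stop codon, so it suits destination vectors that express the untagged protein or add an N-terminal tag. C-terminal fusions would not be translated through. M13 forward and reverse priming sites flank the insert for sequence verification. No feature table is provided, so finer details such as the exact origin of replication and the boundaries of the recombination sites are not stated in the record.

The plasmid belongs to a toolbox collection of constructs for expressing or knocking down human ARF family GTPases, where it serves as the starting point for generating ARL8A expression constructs in different systems.
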