>Addgene plasmid #67332 | pDONR221-ARL8A | addgene partial sequence | sequence record 119309 | M13-Rev 5'-CAGGAAACAGCTATGACC-3'
AATAATGATTTTATTTTGACTGATAGTGACCTGTTCGTTGCAACAAATTGATAAGCAATGCTTTCTTATA
ATGCCAACTTTGTACAAGAAAGCTGGGTCCTATCAGCTTCTCCGTGACTTCGAGTGTTGAATAAGCCACT
GTAGGGTGATGTCAATGTTGTCCTTTTCTTTGCAAGAGATGGAGTAGCAGCAGATCTCTCGGTCCTGGAT
GGCAGACAGATTCATTTTCTCAATCAGCTCCTTCTCATCCAATGCTCCCGGAAGGTCTCGCTTGTTACCC
AGGACTAAGACCGGGATGCCCTGCAGCTGAGGTTTGTCCAGTAGGTTGTGGAGCTCGTTCTTAGAGGCCT
CAATCTTCTCCTGGTCAGCAGCATCCACCATGTACACGATGGCGCTCACTCCTCGGCAGTAGCGCTCCCA
CATGCTGCGGAAACGCGGCTGTCCCCCAATGTCCCAGAGCTTGATAGTCACATTCCCTTTGGTGATTTTG
CGCATGTTGAAACCCACGGTGGGGATCATGTCCTCGTTGAACTGTCCTGACGCGATCACGTTGACGAAGG
TGGTCTTGCCCGAGTACTGAAGCCCGACCAGCGTGAGCTCCATCTCCTCC
